Addgene plasmid #59793: pUASTattb AaegOr4-B
Purpose: UAS-induced expression of Aedes aegypti odorant receptor 4 (OR4) cDNA allele B
Depositing lab: Leslie Vosshall. Depositing organization: Rockefeller University. Publication: Evolution of mosquito preference for humans linked to an odorant receptor. McBride CS, Baier F, Omondi AB, Spitzer SA, Lutomiah J, Sang R, Ignell R, Vosshall LB. Nature. 2014 Nov 13;515(7526):222-7. doi: 10.1038/nature13964. PubMed 25391959.
Backbone
  Vector backbone: pUASTattB
  Backbone size w/o insert (bp): 8489
  Total vector size (bp): 9710
  Vector type: Insect Expression
Growth in bacteria
  Bacterial resistance: Ampicillin, 100 μg/mL
  Growth temperature: 37°C
  Growth strain: Top10
  Copy number: Unknown
Gene/Insert
  Gene/Insert name: Aedes aegypti Or4 cDNA allele B
  Species: Aedes aegypti
  Insert size (bp): 1221
  GenBank ID: KF801615
Terms and licenses: Academic/Nonprofit Terms; Industry Terms: Not Available to Industry
How to cite: pUASTattb AaegOr4-B was a gift from Leslie Vosshall (Addgene plasmid # 59793 ; http://n2t.net/addgene:59793 ; RRID:Addgene_59793)
