[The description below was written by a language model from this plasmid's Addgene catalogue record and pLannotate feature annotations shown in this document.]
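Description:
pUASTattb AaegOr4-B is an insect expression and transgenesis plasmid built on the pUASTattB backbone. It carries allele B of the Aedes aegypti odorant receptor 4 (Or4) cDNA under GAL4/UAS control. The catalogue lists a total size of about 9.7 kb with a 1.2 kb insert, which agrees closely with the 9,716 nt depositor sequence. In E. coli the plasmid replicates from a high-copy ColE1/pUC-type origin and is selected with ampicillin through the β-lactamase gene and its own promoter. An f1 origin, lacZα and lac regulatory fragments, and T7 and T3 promoters are also annotated; these are leftovers of the cloning-vector scaffold and are not part of the expression unit.

The expression cassette consists of five tandem GAL4-binding UAS sites placed upstream of the Drosophila hsp70 promoter, followed by the Or4 coding sequence. Downstream lies an SV40-derived 3′ region containing the small t intron and the SV40 polyadenylation signal. The small t and large T antigen "CDS" fragments and the NLS annotated there are simply parts of this SV40 segment, not expressed products. No epitope tag or reporter fused to the receptor is annotated. Transcription therefore depends on GAL4 supplied by a driver line, so the mosquito receptor is expressed only in the chosen cells.

A φC31 attB site allows integrase-mediated, site-specific insertion into attP landing sites in the Drosophila genome. The mini-white gene serves as an eye-colour marker for identifying transformants, and a single loxP site lies next to it. The associated publication links mosquito preference for humans to an odorant receptor, so this construct presumably served to compare the function of Or4 alleles.
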