Features (pLannotate 1.2.2; 24 found; start..end, strand, type, name):
     30..458     -  rep_origin     f1 ori (sequence partly withheld): f1 bacteriophage origin of replication; arrow indicates direction of (+) strand synthesis
    463..620     -  CDS            lacZα (fragment): LacZα fragment of β-galactosidase; lacZ fragment
    623..641     +  promoter       T7 promoter: promoter for bacteriophage T7 RNA polymerase
    666..4802    +  gene           mini-white: white; This modified version of the white gene lacks part of the first intron.
   4809..4842    -  protein_bind   loxP: Cre-mediated recombination occurs in the 8-bp core sequence (GCATACAT). Cre recombinase
   4855..4876    -  misc_feature   MCS (fragment): pUC18/19 multiple cloning site
   4875..4969    +  protein_bind   5X UAS: five tandem copies of the "ScaI site" 17-mer CGGAGTACTGTCCTCCG, an upstream activating sequence (UAS) that efficiently binds yeast Gal4 (Webster et al., 1988; Pfeiffer et al., 2010) GAL4
   4988..5226    +  promoter       hsp70 promoter: Drosophila melanogaster hsp70Bb promoter
   5246..6463    +  CDS            GPROR4: OR4_AEDAE - Also known as Or4 From Aedes aegypti (Yellowfever mosquito) (Culex aegypti).
   6514..6588    +  CDS            small t antigen (fragment): SV40 (simian virus 40) small t antigen
   6590..6655    +  intron         small t intron: SV40 (simian virus 40) small t antigen intron
   6785..6805    +  CDS            SV40 NLS: nuclear localization signal of SV40 (simian virus 40) large T antigen
   6812..6946    +  CDS            LT_POVHA (fragment): Protein inferred from homology: Swiss-Prot protein existence level 3. Isoform large T antigen is a key early protein essential for both driving viral replication and inducing cellular transformation. Plays a role in viral genome replication by driving entry of quiescent cells into the cell cycle and by autoregulating the synthesis of viral early mRNA. Displays highly oncogenic activities by corrupting the host cellular checkpoint mechanisms that guard cell division and the transcription, replication, and repair of DNA. Participates in the modulation of cellular gene expression preceeding viral
   6971..7054    +  CDS            large T antigen (fragment): large T antigen from SV40 (simian virus 40)
   7077..7211    +  polyA_signal   SV40 poly(A) signal: SV40 polyadenylation signal
   7240..7309    +  protein_bind   attB: attB site for the φC31 integrase (Groth et al., 2000) phage φC31 integrase
   7528..7546    -  promoter       T3 promoter: promoter for bacteriophage T3 RNA polymerase
   7591..7607    -  protein_bind   lac operator: The lac repressor binds to the lac operator to inhibit transcription in E. coli. This inhibition can be relieved by adding lactose or isopropyl-β-D-thiogalactopyranoside (IPTG). lac repressor encoded by lacI
   7615..7645    -  promoter       lac promoter: promoter for the E. coli lac operon
   7660..7681    -  protein_bind   CAP binding site: CAP binding activates transcription in the presence of cAMP. E. coli catabolite activator protein
   7694..7786    -  CDS            lacI (fragment): lac repressor; lacI; The lac repressor binds to the lac operator to inhibit transcription in E. coli. This inhibition can be relieved by adding lactose or isopropyl-β-D-thiogalactopyranoside (IPTG).
   7969..8557    -  rep_origin     ori: high-copy-number ColE1/pMB1/pBR322/pUC origin of replication
   8728..9588    -  CDS            AmpR: β-lactamase; bla; confers resistance to ampicillin, carbenicillin, and related antibiotics
   9589..9693    -  promoter       AmpR promoter: bla
>Addgene plasmid #59793 | pUASTattb AaegOr4-B | depositor full sequence | sequence record 96150 | pUASTattb AaegOr4-B sequence 9716 bps
CTAAATTGTAAGCGTTAATATTTTGTTAAAATTCGCGTTAAATTTTTGTTAAATCAGCTCATTTTTTAAC
CAATAGGCCGAAATCGGCAAAATCCCTTATAAATCAAAAGAATAGACCGAGATAGGGT
[37 nt withheld, positions 129-165]
AAAGAACGTGGACTCCAACGTCAAAGG
[49 nt withheld, positions 193-241]
T
[91 nt withheld, positions 243-333]
G
[124 nt withheld, positions 335-458]
CCCATTCGCCATTCAGGCTGCGCAACTGTTGGGAAGGGCGATCGGTGCGGGCCTCTTCGCTATTACGCCA
GCTGGCGAAAGGGGGATGTGCTGCAAGGCGATTAAGTTGGGTAACGCCAGGGTTTTCCCAGTCACGACGT
TGTAAAACGACGGCCAGTGAATTGTAATACGACTCACTATAGGGCGAATTGGGTACGTACCGGGCCCCTA
GTATGTATGTAAGTTAATAAAACCCATTTTTGCGGAAAGTAGATAAAAAAAACATTTTTTTTTTTTACTG
CACTGGATATCATTGAACTTATCTGATCAGTTTTAAATTTACTTCGATCCAAGGGTATTTGATGTACCAG
GTTCTTTCGATTACCTCTCACTCAAAATGACATTCCACTCAAAGTCAGCGCTGTTTGCCTCCTTCTCTGT
CCACAGAAATATCGCCGTCTCTTTCGCCGCTGCGTCCGCTATCTCTTTCGCCACCGTTTGTAGCGTTACG
TAGCGTCAATGTCCGCCTTCAGTTGCATTTTGTCAGCGGTTTCGTGACGAAGCTCCAAGCGGTTTACGCC
ATCAATTAAACACAAAGTGCTGTGCCAAAACTCCTCTCGCTTCTTATTTTTGTTTGTTTTTTGAGTGATT
GGGGTGGTGATTGGTTTTGGGTGGGTAAGCAGGGGAAAGTGTGAAAAATCCCGGCAATGGGCCAAGAGGA
TCAGGAGCTATTAATTCGCGGAGGCAGCAAACACCCATCTGCCGAGCATCTGAACAATGTGAGTAGTACA
TGTGCATACATCTTAAGTTCACTTGATCTATAGGAACTGCGATTGCAACATCAAATTGTCTGCGGCGTGA
GAACTGCGACCCACAAAAATCCCAAACCGCAATTGCACAAACAAATAGTGACACGAAACAGATTATTCTG
GTAGCTGTTCTCGCTATATAAGACAATTTTTGAGATCATATCATGATCAAGACATCTAAAGGCATTCATT
TTCGACTATATTCTTTTTTACAAAAAATATAACAACCAGATATTTTAAGCTGATCCTAGATGCACAAAAA
ATAAATAAAAGTATAAACCTACTTCGTAGGATACTTCGGGGTACTTTTTGTTCGGGGTTAGATGAGCATA
ACGCTTGTAGTTGATATTTGAGATCCCCTATCATTGCAGGGTGACAGCGGAGCGGCTTCGCAGAGCTGCA
TTAACCAGGGCTTCGGGCAGGCCAAAAACTACGGCACGCTCCGGCCACCCAGTCCGCCGGAGGACTCCGG
TTCAGGGAGCGGCCAACTAGCCGAGAACCTCACCTATGCCTGGCACAATATGGACATCTTTGGGGCGGTC
AATCAGCCGGGCTCCGGATGGCGGCAGCTGGTCAACCGGACACGCGGACTATTCTGCAACGAGCGACACA
TACCGGCGCCCAGGAAACATTTGCTCAAGAACGGTGAGTTTCTATTCGCAGTCGGCTGATCTGTGTGAAA
TCTTAATAAAGGGTCCAATTACCAATTTGAAACTCAGTTTGCGGCGTGGCCTATCCGGGCGAACTTTTGG
CCGTGATGGGCAGTTCCGGTGCCGGAAAGACGACCCTGCTGAATGCCCTTGCCTTTCGATCGCCGCAGGG
CATCCAAGTATCGCCATCCGGGATGCGACTGCTCAATGGCCAACCTGTGGACGCCAAGGAGATGCAGGCC
AGGTGCGCCTATGTCCAGCAGGATGACCTCTTTATCGGCTCCCTAACGGCCAGGGAACACCTGATTTTCC
AGGCCATGGTGCGGATGCCACGACATCTGACCTATCGGCAGCGAGTGGCCCGCGTGGATCAGGTGATCCA
GGAGCTTTCGCTCAGCAAATGTCAGCACACGATCATCGGTGTGCCCGGCAGGGTGAAAGGTCTGTCCGGC
GGAGAAAGGAAGCGTCTGGCATTCGCCTCCGAGGCACTAACCGATCCGCCGCTTCTGATCTGCGATGAGC
CCACCTCCGGACTGGACTCATTTACCGCCCACAGCGTCGTCCAGGTGCTGAAGAAGCTGTCGCAGAAGGG
CAAGACCGTCATCCTGACCATTCATCAGCCGTCTTCCGAGCTGTTTGAGCTCTTTGACAAGATCCTTCTG
ATGGCCGAGGGCAGGGTAGCTTTCTTGGGCACTCCCAGCGAAGCCGTCGACTTCTTTTCCTAGTGAGTTC
GATGTGTTTATTAAGGGTATCTAGCATTACATTACATCTCAACTCCTATCCAGCGTGGGTGCCCAGTGTC
CTACCAACTACAATCCGGCGGACTTTTACGTACAGGTGTTGGCCGTTGTGCCCGGACGGGAGATCGAGTC
CCGTGATCGGATCGCCAAGATATGCGACAATTTTGCTATTAGCAAAGTAGCCCGGGATATGGAGCAGTTG
TTGGCCACCAAAAATTTGGAGAAGCCACTGGAGCAGCCGGAGAATGGGTACACCTACAAGGCCACCTGGT
TCATGCAGTTCCGGGCGGTCCTGTGGCGATCCTGGCTGTCGGTGCTCAAGGAACCACTCCTCGTAAAAGT
GCGACTTATTCAGACAACGGTGAGTGGTTCCAGTGGAAACAAATGATATAACGCTTACAATTCTTGGAAA
CAAATTCGCTAGATTTTAGTTAGAATTGCCTGATTCCACACCCTTCTTAGTTTTTTTCAATGAGATGTAT
AGTTTATAGTTTTGCAGAAAATAAATAAATTTCATTTAACTCGCGAACATGTTGAAGATATGAATATTAA
TGAGATGCGAGTAACATTTTAATTTGCAGATGGTTGCCATCTTGATTGGCCTCATCTTTTTGGGCCAACA
ACTCACGCAAGTGGGCGTGATGAATATCAACGGAGCCATCTTCCTCTTCCTGACCAACATGACCTTTCAA
AACGTCTTTGCCACGATAAATGTAAGTCTTGTTTAGAATACATTTGCATATTAATAATTTACTAACTTTC
TAATGAATCGATTCGATTTAGGTGTTCACCTCAGAGCTGCCAGTTTTTATGAGGGAGGCCCGAAGTCGAC
TTTATCGCTGTGACACATACTTTCTGGGCAAAACGATTGCCGAATTACCGCTTTTTCTCACAGTGCCACT
GGTCTTCACGGCGATTGCCTATCCGATGATCGGACTGCGGGCCGGAGTGCTGCACTTCTTCAACTGCCTG
GCGCTGGTCACTCTGGTGGCCAATGTGTCAACGTCCTTCGGATATCTAATATCCTGCGCCAGCTCCTCGA
CCTCGATGGCGCTGTCTGTGGGTCCGCCGGTTATCATACCATTCCTGCTCTTTGGCGGCTTCTTCTTGAA
CTCGGGCTCGGTGCCAGTATACCTCAAATGGTTGTCGTACCTCTCATGGTTCCGTTACGCCAACGAGGGT
CTGCTGATTAACCAATGGGCGGACGTGGAGCCGGGCGAAATTAGCTGCACATCGTCGAACACCACGTGCC
CCAGTTCGGGCAAGGTCATCCTGGAGACGCTTAACTTCTCCGCCGCCGATCTGCCGCTGGACTACGTGGG
TCTGGCCATTCTCATCGTGAGCTTCCGGGTGCTCGCATATCTGGCTCTAAGACTTCGGGCCCGACGCAAG
GAGTAGCCGACATATATCCGAAATAACTGCTTGTTTTTTTTTTTTACCATTATTACCATCGTGTTTACTG
TTTATTGCCCCCTCAAAAAGCTAATGTAATTATATTTGTGCCAATAAAAACAAGATATGACCTATAGAAT
ACAAGTATTTCCCCTTCGAACATCCCCACAAGTAGACTTTGGATTTGTCTTCTAACCAAAAGACTTACAC
ACCTGCATACCTTACATCAAAAACTCGTTTATCGCTACATAAAACACCGGGATATATTTTTTATATACAT
ACTTTTCAAATCGCGCGCCCTCTTCATAATTCACCTCCACCACACCACGTTTCGTAGTTGCTCTTTCGCT
GTCTCCCACCCGCTCTCCGCAACACATTCACCTTTTGTTCGACGACCTTGGAGCGACTGTCGTTAGTTCC
GCGCGATTCGGTTCGCTCAAATGGTTCCGAGTGGTTCATTTCGTCTCAATAGAAATTAGTAATAAATATT
TGTATGTACAATTTATTTGCTCCAATATATTTGTATATATTTCCCTCACAGCTATATTTATTCTAATTTA
ATATTATGACTTTTTAAGGTAATTTTTTGTGACCTGTTCGGAGTGATTAGCGTTACAATTTGAACTGAAA
GTGACATCCAGTGTTTGTTCCTTGTGTAGATGCATCTCAAAAAAATGGTGGGCATAATAGTGTTGTTTAT
ATATATCAAAAATAACAACTATAATAATAAGAATACATTTAATTTAGAAAATGCTTGGATTTCACTGGAA
CTAGGCTAGCATAACTTCGTATAATGTATGCTATACGAAGTTATGCTAGCGGATCCAAGCTTGCATGCCT
GCAGGTCGGAGTACTGTCCTCCGAGCGGAGTACTGTCCTCCGAGCGGAGTACTGTCCTCCGAGCGGAGTA
CTGTCCTCCGAGCGGAGTACTGTCCTCCGAGCGGAGACTCTAGCGAGCGCCGGAGTATAAATAGAGGCGC
TTCGTCTACGGAGCGACAATTCAATTCAAACAAGCAAAGTGAACACGTCGCTAAGCGAAAGCTAAGCAAA
TAAACAAGCGCAGCTGAACAAGCTAAACAATCTGCAGTAAAGTGCAAGTTAAAGTGAATCAATTAAAAGT
AACCAGCAACCAAGTAAATCAACTGCAACTACTGAAATCTGCCAAGAAGTAATTATTGAATACAAGAAGA
GAACTCTGAATAGGGAATTGGGAATTCATGACTCAATCCCTTGAGTTTGACCAAACCTTTGGCTTCATCG
CCAAGGTCTTGCAAATGATCGGTTATCCAAGCTGTTTAGCACCGTACCCAACGACCTTCGCCAGTCGACT
CAAGTCCAGTTCCGGTTTCGTGGTATGCTTCCTCATGTTGACCTATTGCGTTTTCGGTCAGATCATCAAC
ATCGGCCTGCTGATGATGGGTCACCGCCAGACGGATCAGGTCGTCGAAGAGGTCGCCATCCAGGTCAGCA
GCACAGGCTTTTGCATCATCGGACTGGCGAAGATGTACAGTTTGTCGTACAACCGGGCCATTCTGAGCTG
GCTCATTGCGGACTTCAGAGTCAAGTGGAATGCCGGGGAACTCACAGATAAGGACCGTTCCATACGGGAC
GGGACGTTACGTCCAACGGTGGCCATTACGACTGTAGCGGCATTAGGGAACATCATAATGGTGTCGGCGT
TCAACTTTCAACCGGTGGTGGAGATGATCTACGGTCGGGTGGTTACCGGAGAATGGGTCAAGCTATTTCC
GTACGTGATTTGGTTCCCTTTCAATTCGACTCACGGGGCGATCTACTATCTGGTGTACTTGTTTGAGGTT
TATTCGGGAGTTATAGTGGCCGTTGGAAACGTGGGGTTCAACTGTATCTTCTGTTTGCTGACTTCACACT
TGTCGATGCAGTTAAAGCTGTTGTGCAGTTGGATCGAGGATATGGTTGAAGTTGAGGACGAGAAGGGGGT
GCAATCGAAGAAGAAGCTCTACAGGATTGTGCGGTATCATCAGGACTTGATCAGAGGAAGGAATGCGTTA
CAATCAATGTTCAGCACAACGCTGTTCCTGAACTTCTCCGCAAGTTCTGTTCTGATGTGCATGCAGCTTT
ACCTCATAACTACCGCAGGCATTACTCTGATGGTCAAGTTTACTCTTTTCATGCTTTGTATTTTGATGGA
GATTTTCATTCTCTGCTACTACGGTGAAGAGATTCTCGCTAATAGTTCATCGATTGCCGCTGGAGCGTTC
AACTCGAATTGGTACCAGTCGAAGGTGAGCCAACAGAATCCTCGTTTTGGCAAAAATTTGATTCCGATTA
TCCAGCAAGGGCAGAGGCCCATGGTTCTGACGGCGTGGAAGTTTTGGCCCATAACCATTCGGACGTTCAG
CGCCATATTGCAAACATCATGGTCCTATTTTACCTTGCTGAAAACTGTAATGCATTAGGAATTCGTTAAC
AGATCTGCGGCCGCGGCTCGAGGGTACCTCTAGAGGATCTTTGTGAAGGAACCTTACTTCTGTGGTGTGA
CATAATTGGACAAACTACCTACAGAGATTTAAAGCTCTAAGGTAAATATAAAATTTTTAAGTGTATAATG
TGTTAAACTACTGATTCTAATTGTTTGTGTATTTTAGATTCCAACCTATGGAACTGATGAATGGGAGCAG
TGGTGGAATGCCTTTAATGAGGAAAACCTGTTTTGCTCAGAAGAAATGCCATCTAGTGATGATGAGGCTA
CTGCTGACTCTCAACATTCTACTCCTCCAAAAAAGAAGAGAAAGGTAGAAGACCCCAAGGACTTTCCTTC
AGAATTGCTAAGTTTTTTGAGTCATGCTGTGTTTAGTAATAGAACTCTTGCTTGCTTTGCTATTTACACC
ACAAAGGAAAAAGCTGCACTGCTATACAAGAAAATTATGGAAAAATATTTGATGTATAGTGCCTTGACTA
GAGATCATAATCAGCCATACCACATTTGTAGAGGTTTTACTTGCTTTAAAAAACCTCCCACACCTCCCCC
TGAACCTGAAACATAAAATGAATGCAATTGTTGTTGTTAACTTGTTTATTGCAGCTTATAATGGTTACAA
ATAAAGCAATAGCATCACAAATTTCACAAATAAAGCATTTTTTTCACTGCATTCTAGTTGTGGTTTGTCC
AAACTCATCAATGTATCTTATCATGTCTGGATCCACTAGTGTCGACGATGTAGGTCACGGTCTCGAAGCC
GCGGTGCGGGTGCCAGGGCGTGCCCTTGGGCTCCCCGGGCGCGTACTCCACCTCACCCATCTGGTCCATC
ATGATGAACGGGTCGAGGTGGCGGTAGTTGATCCCGGCGAACGCGCGGCGCACCGGGAAGCCCTCGCCCT
CGAAACCGCTGGGCGCGGTGGTCACGGTGAGCACGGGACGTGCGACGGCGTCGGCGGGTGCGGATACGCG
GGGCAGCGTCAGCGGGTTCTCGACGGTCACGGCGGGCATGTCGACACTAGTTCTAGCCAGCTTTTGTTCC
CTTTAGTGAGGGTTAATTTCGAGCTTGGCGTAATCATGGTCATAGCTGTTTCCTGTGTGAAATTGTTATC
CGCTCACAATTCCACACAACATACGAGCCGGAAGCATAAAGTGTAAAGCCTGGGGTGCCTAATGAGTGAG
CTAACTCACATTAATTGCGTTGCGCTCACTGCCCGCTTTCCAGTCGGGAAACCTGTCGTGCCAGCTGCAT
TAATGAATCGGCCAACGCGCGGGGAGAGGCGGTTTGCGTATTGGGCGCTCTTCCGCTTCCTCGCTCACTG
ACTCGCTGCGCTCGGTCGTTCGGCTGCGGCGAGCGGTATCAGCTCACTCAAAGGCGGTAATACGGTTATC
CACAGAATCAGGGGATAACGCAGGAAAGAACATGTGAGCAAAAGGCCAGCAAAAGGCCAGGAACCGTAAA
AAGGCCGCGTTGCTGGCGTTTTTCCATAGGCTCCGCCCCCCTGACGAGCATCACAAAAATCGACGCTCAA
GTCAGAGGTGGCGAAACCCGACAGGACTATAAAGATACCAGGCGTTTCCCCCTGGAAGCTCCCTCGTGCG
CTCTCCTGTTCCGACCCTGCCGCTTACCGGATACCTGTCCGCCTTTCTCCCTTCGGGAAGCGTGGCGCTT
TCTCATAGCTCACGCTGTAGGTATCTCAGTTCGGTGTAGGTCGTTCGCTCCAAGCTGGGCTGTGTGCACG
AACCCCCCGTTCAGCCCGACCGCTGCGCCTTATCCGGTAACTATCGTCTTGAGTCCAACCCGGTAAGACA
CGACTTATCGCCACTGGCAGCAGCCACTGGTAACAGGATTAGCAGAGCGAGGTATGTAGGCGGTGCTACA
GAGTTCTTGAAGTGGTGGCCTAACTACGGCTACACTAGAAGAACAGTATTTGGTATCTGCGCTCTGCTGA
AGCCAGTTACCTTCGGAAAAAGAGTTGGTAGCTCTTGATCCGGCAAACAAACCACCGCTGGTAGCGGTGG
TTTTTTTGTTTGCAAGCAGCAGATTACGCGCAGAAAAAAAGGATCTCAAGAAGATCCTTTGATCTTTTCT
ACGGGGTCTGACGCTCAGTGGAACGAAAACTCACGTTAAGGGATTTTGGTCATGAGATTATCAAAAAGGA
TCTTCACCTAGATCCTTTTAAATTAAAAATGAAGTTTTAAATCAATCTAAAGTATATATGAGTAAACTTG
GTCTGACAGTTACCAATGCTTAATCAGTGAGGCACCTATCTCAGCGATCTGTCTATTTCGTTCATCCATA
GTTGCCTGACTCCCCGTCGTGTAGATAACTACGATACGGGAGGGCTTACCATCTGGCCCCAGTGCTGCAA
TGATACCGCGAGACCCACGCTCACCGGCTCCAGATTTATCAGCAATAAACCAGCCAGCCGGAAGGGCCGA
GCGCAGAAGTGGTCCTGCAACTTTATCCGCCTCCATCCAGTCTATTAATTGTTGCCGGGAAGCTAGAGTA
AGTAGTTCGCCAGTTAATAGTTTGCGCAACGTTGTTGCCATTGCTACAGGCATCGTGGTGTCACGCTCGT
CGTTTGGTATGGCTTCATTCAGCTCCGGTTCCCAACGATCAAGGCGAGTTACATGATCCCCCATGTTGTG
CAAAAAAGCGGTTAGCTCCTTCGGTCCTCCGATCGTTGTCAGAAGTAAGTTGGCCGCAGTGTTATCACTC
ATGGTTATGGCAGCACTGCATAATTCTCTTACTGTCATGCCATCCGTAAGATGCTTTTCTGTGACTGGTG
AGTACTCAACCAAGTCATTCTGAGAATAGTGTATGCGGCGACCGAGTTGCTCTTGCCCGGCGTCAATACG
GGATAATACCGCGCCACATAGCAGAACTTTAAAAGTGCTCATCATTGGAAAACGTTCTTCGGGGCGAAAA
CTCTCAAGGATCTTACCGCTGTTGAGATCCAGTTCGATGTAACCCACTCGTGCACCCAACTGATCTTCAG
CATCTTTTACTTTCACCAGCGTTTCTGGGTGAGCAAAAACAGGAAGGCAAAATGCCGCAAAAAAGGGAAT
AAGGGCGACACGGAAATGTTGAATACTCATACTCTTCCTTTTTCAATATTATTGAAGCATTTATCAGGGT
TATTGTCTCATGAGCGGATACATATTTGAATGTATTTAGAAAAATAAACAAATAGGGGTTCCGCGCACAT
TTCCCCGAAAAGTGCCAC
