>Addgene plasmid #59793 | pUASTattb AaegOr4-B | addgene partial sequence | sequence record 96151 | SV40-splice-R2 5'-CACAAACAATTAGAATCAGTAG-3'
CTTAGAGCTTTAAATCTCTGTAGGTAGTTTGTCCAATTATGTCACACCACAGAAGTAAGGTTCCTTCACA
AAGATCCTCTAGAGGTACCCTCGAGCCGCGGCCGCAGATCTGTTAACGAATTCCTAATGCATTACAGTTT
TCAGCAAGGTAAAATAGGACCATGATGTTTGCAATATGGCGCTGAACGTCCGAATGGTTATGGGCCAAAA
CTTCCACGCCGTCAGAACCATGGGCCTCTGCCCTTGCTGGATAATCGGAATCAAATTTTTGCCAAAACGA
GGATTCTGTTGGCTCACCTTCGACTGGTACCAATTCGAGTTGAACGCTCCAGCGGCAATCGATGAACTAT
TAGCGAGAATCTCTTCACCGTAGTAGCAGAGAATGAAAATCTCCATCAAAATACAAAGCATGAAAAGAGT
AAACTTGACCATCAGAGTAATGCCTGCGGTAGTTATGAGGTAAAGCTGCATGCACATCAGAACAGAACTT
GCGGAGAAGTTCAGGAACAGCGTTGTGCTGAACATTGATTGTAACGCATTCCTTCCTCTGATCAAGTCCT
GATGATACCGCACAATCCTGTAGAGCTTCTTCTTCGATTGCACCCCCTTCTCGTCCTCAACTTCAACCAT
ATCCTCGATCCAACTGCACAACAGCTTTAACTGCATCGACAAGTGTGAAGTCAGCAAACAGAAGATACAG
TTGAACCCCACGTTTCCAACGGCCACTATAACTCCCGAATAAACCTCAAACAAGTACACCA
