>Addgene plasmid #59793 | pUASTattb AaegOr4-B | addgene partial sequence | sequence record 97230 | miniwhite-F 5'-TTTGTGACCTGTTCGGAGTGA-3'
CAGTGTTTGTTCCTTGTGTAGATGCATCTCAAAAAAATGGTGGGCATAATAGTGTTGTTTATATATATCA
AAAATAACAACTATAATAATAAGAATACATTTAATTTAGAAAATGCTTGGATTTCACTGGAACTAGGCTA
GCATAACTTCGTATAATGTATGCTATACGAAGTTATGCTAGCGGATCCAAGCTTGCATGCCTGCAGGTCG
GAGTACTGTCCTCCGAGCGGAGTACTGTCCTCCGAGCGGAGTACTGTCCTCCGAGCGGAGTACTGTCCTC
CGAGCGGAGTACTGTCCTCCGAGCGGAGACTCTAGCGAGCGCCGGAGTATAAATAGAGGCGCTTCGTCTA
CGGAGCGACAATTCAATTCAAACAAGCAAAGTGAACACGTCGCTAAGCGAAAGCTAAGCAAATAAACAAG
CGCAGCTGAACAAGCTAAACAATCTGCAGTAAAGTGCAAGTTAAAGTGAATCAATTAAAAGTAACCAGCA
ACCAAGTAAATCAACTGCAACTACTGAAATCTGCCAAGAAGTAATTATTGAATACAAGAAGAGAACTCTG
AATAGGGAATTGGGAATTCATGACTCAATCCCTTGAGTTTGACCAAACCTTTGGCTTCATCGCCAAGGTC
TTGCAAATGATCGGTTATCCAAGCTGTTTAGCACCGTACCCAACGACCTTCGCCAGTCGACTCAAGTCCA
GTTCCGGTTTCGTG
