>Addgene plasmid #59793 | pUASTattb AaegOr4-B | addgene partial sequence | sequence record 97272 | pCasper-hs 5'-GCAACTACTGAAATCTGCCAAG-3'
AACTCTGAATAGGGAATTGGGAATTCATGACTCAATCCCTTGAGTTTGACCAAACCTTTGGCTTCATCGC
CAAGGTCTTGCAAATGATCGGTTATCCAAGCTGTTTAGCACCGTACCCAACGACCTTCGCCAGTCGACTC
AAGTCCAGTTCCGGTTTCGTGGTATGCTTCCTCATGTTGACCTATTGCGTTTTCGGTCAGATCATCAACA
TCGGCCTGCTGATGATGGGTCACCGCCAGACGGATCAGGTCGTCGAAGAGGTCGCCATCCAGGTCAGCAG
CACAGGCTTTTGCATCATCGGACTGGCGAAGATGTACAGTTTGTCGTACAACCGGGCCATTCTGAGCTGG
CTCATTGCGGACTTCAGAGTCAAGTGGAATGCCGGGGAACTCACAGATAAGGACCGTTCCATACGGGACG
GGACGTTACGTCCAACGGTGGCCATTACGACTGTAGCGGCATTAGGGAACATCATAATGGTGTCGGCGTT
CAACTTTCAACCGGTGGTGGAGATGATCTACGGTCGGGTGGTTACCGGAGAATGGGTCAAGCTATTTCCG
TACGTGATTTGGTTCCCTTTCAATTCGACTCACGGGGCGATCTACTATCTGGTGTACTTGTTTGAGGTTT
ATTCGGGAGTTATAGTGGCCGTTGGAAACGTGGGGTTCAACTGTATCTTCTGTTTGCTGACTTCACACTT
GTCGATGCAGTTAAAGCTGTTGTGCAGTTGGATCGAGGATATGGTTGAAGTTGAGGACGAGAAGGGGGTG
CAATCGAAGAAGAAGCTCTACAGGATTGTGCGGTATCATCAGGACTTGATCAGAGGAAGGAATGCGTTAC
AATCAATGTTCA
